Addgene plasmid #164560: pXPR_220
Purpose: Lentiviral vector that encodes two sgRNA expression cassettes (one constitutive, one inducible via Flp). Also encodes the fluorophore violet-excited GFP (Vex) as a marker of transduction.
Depositing lab: Arlene Sharpe. Depositing organization: Harvard Medical School. Publication: X-CHIME enables combinatorial, inducible, lineage-specific and sequential knockout of genes in the immune system. LaFleur MW, Lemmen AM, Streeter ISL, Nguyen TH, Milling LE, Derosia NM, Hoffman ZM, Gillis JE, Tjokrosurjo Q, Markson SC, Huang AY, Anekal PV, Montero Llopis P, Haining WN, Doench JG, Sharpe AH. Nat Immunol. 2023 Nov 27. doi: 10.1038/s41590-023-01689-6. PubMed 38012416.
Backbone
  Vector backbone: pXPR_053
  Backbone manufacturer: Arlene Sharpe's Lab
  Backbone size w/o insert (bp): 7670
  Total vector size (bp): 10369
  Modifications to backbone: (1) Removal of LacO sequence from human U6 promoter. (2) Usage of the Broad GPP chRNA V2 following the sgRNA transcribed by human U6 promoter. (3) Introduction of a stuffer into the stem loop of the Broad GPP chRNA V2. The stuffer contains transcriptional stops on the proximal 5’ and 3’ ends. This stuffer is flanked by FRT sequences that are in the same directional orientation. (4) Addition of second sgRNA cassette containing mouse U6 promoter driving transcription of an sgRNA followed by tracrRNA V1. This cassette contains cloning sites for BfuAI as well as a stuffer to enable efficient cloning via BfuAI. (5) Codon optimization of Vex fluorophore for murine systems.
  Vector type: Mammalian Expression, Lentiviral, CRISPR ; Flp/FRT
  Selectable markers: Vex fluorescent reporter
Growth in bacteria
  Bacterial resistance: Ampicillin, 100 μg/mL
  Growth temperature: 37°C
  Growth strain: NEB Stable
  Copy number: High Copy
Gene/Insert 1
  Gene/Insert name: First sgRNA cassette
  Promoter: Human U6
  Cloning method: Restriction Enzyme; 5′ cloning site BsmBI (destroyed during cloning); 3′ cloning site BsmBI (destroyed during cloning)
  Sequencing primers: 5′ GACTATCATATGCTTACCGT; 3′ TGCAAATTAACCGGGGCAGG
Gene/Insert 2
  Gene/Insert name: Second sgRNA cassette
  Promoter: Mouse U6
  Cloning method: Restriction Enzyme; 5′ cloning site BfuAI (destroyed during cloning); 3′ cloning site BfuAI (destroyed during cloning)
  Sequencing primers: 5′ CCCTGCCCCGGTTAATTTGC; 3′ TCTACTATTCTTTCCCCTGCACTGT
Terms and licenses: Academic/Nonprofit Terms; Industry Terms: Not Available to Industry
How to cite: pXPR_220 was a gift from Arlene Sharpe (Addgene plasmid # 164560 ; http://n2t.net/addgene:164560 ; RRID:Addgene_164560)
