[The description below was written by a language model from this plasmid's Addgene catalogue record and pLannotate feature annotations shown in this document.]
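Description:
pXPR_220 is a third-generation-style, self-inactivating HIV-1 lentiviral vector for CRISPR work in mammalian (notably murine immune) cells, derived from the pXPR_053 backbone and totalling about 10.4 kb. It is propagated in E. coli as a high-copy plasmid through a ColE1/pUC-type origin with ampicillin resistance (AmpR), and the backbone also carries an f1 ori and an SV40 ori and poly(A) signal. The viral portion comprises an RSV promoter fused to a truncated 5' LTR, the Ψ packaging signal with a gag fragment, RRE, cPPT/CTS, WPRE and a ΔU3 3' LTR, so packaging functions must be provided in trans.

The payload is two Pol III sgRNA cassettes for S. pyogenes Cas9; no Cas9 is encoded in the vector. In the first cassette, a human U6 promoter (with the LacO sequence removed) drives a guide cloned via BsmBI, followed by a chimeric RNA scaffold whose stem loop is interrupted by a stuffer. This stuffer carries transcriptional stops near both ends and is flanked by two FRT sites in the same orientation. The guide is therefore non-functional until Flp recombinase excises the stuffer and restores a continuous scaffold, making this knockout inducible. In the second cassette, a mouse U6 promoter constitutively expresses a guide cloned via BfuAI ahead of a standard tracrRNA scaffold. As supplied, this site holds a large stuffer, within which the annotation software picked up a bacterial deoC-like sequence.

Downstream, a human PGK promoter drives a murine codon-optimised violet-excited GFP (Vex, annotated as a GFP variant). Vex marks transduced cells and is the only mammalian selection marker. The vector is intended for combinatorial and sequential gene knockout, pairing one immediate deletion with one Flp-triggered deletion.
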