Features (pLannotate 1.2.2; 32 found; start..end, strand, type, name):
      2..64      +  CDS            nef (fragment): NEF_HV1Z2 - Experimental evidence at protein level: Swiss-Prot protein existence level 1. Extracellular Nef protein targets CD4(+) T-lymphocytes for apoptosis by interacting with CXCR4 surface receptors. From Human immunodeficiency virus type 1 group M subtype D (isolate Z2/CDC-Z34) (HIV-1).
     66..299     +  LTR            3' LTR (ΔU3): self-inactivating 3' long terminal repeat (LTR) from HIV-1
    377..498     +  polyA_signal   SV40 poly(A) signal: SV40 polyadenylation signal
    538..673     +  rep_origin     SV40 ori: SV40 origin of replication
    694..712     -  promoter       T7 promoter: promoter for bacteriophage T7 RNA polymerase
    720..875     +  CDS            lacZα (fragment): LacZα fragment of β-galactosidase; lacZ fragment
    880..1308    +  rep_origin     f1 ori (sequence partly withheld): f1 bacteriophage origin of replication; arrow indicates direction of (+) strand synthesis
   1361..1465    +  promoter       AmpR promoter: bla
   1466..2326    +  CDS            AmpR: β-lactamase; bla; confers resistance to ampicillin, carbenicillin, and related antibiotics
   2497..3085    +  rep_origin     ori: high-copy-number ColE1/pMB1/pBR322/pUC origin of replication
   3268..3360    +  CDS            lacI (fragment): lac repressor; lacI; The lac repressor binds to the lac operator to inhibit transcription in E. coli. This inhibition can be relieved by adding lactose or isopropyl-β-D-thiogalactopyranoside (IPTG).
   3373..3394    +  protein_bind   CAP binding site: CAP binding activates transcription in the presence of cAMP. E. coli catabolite activator protein
   3409..3439    +  promoter       lac promoter: promoter for the E. coli lac operon
   3447..3463    +  protein_bind   lac operator: The lac repressor binds to the lac operator to inhibit transcription in E. coli. This inhibition can be relieved by adding lactose or isopropyl-β-D-thiogalactopyranoside (IPTG). lac repressor encoded by lacI
   3508..3526    +  promoter       T3 promoter: promoter for bacteriophage T3 RNA polymerase
   3554..3780    +  promoter       RSV promoter: Rous sarcoma virus enhancer/promoter
   3781..3961    +  LTR            5' LTR (truncated): truncated 5' long terminal repeat (LTR) from HIV-1
   4008..4133    +  misc_feature   HIV-1 Ψ: packaging signal of human immunodeficiency virus type 1
   4117..4480    +  CDS            HIV-1 gag (fragment): gag protein from human immunodeficiency virus 1; gag
   4626..4859    +  misc_feature   RRE: The Rev response element (RRE) of HIV-1 allows for Rev-dependent mRNA export from the nucleus to the cytoplasm.
   5236..5262    +  CDS            Rev (fragment): human immunodeficiency virus 1 (HIV-1) Rev protein; rev; enhances nuclear export of unspliced and incompletely spliced viral mRNAs
   5266..5506    +  promoter       U6 promoter: RNA polymerase III promoter for human U6 snRNA
   5548..5581    +  protein_bind   FRT (minimal): supports FLP-mediated excision but not integration (Turan and Bode, 2011) FLP recombinase from the Saccharomyces cerevisiae 2μ plasmid
   5894..5927    +  protein_bind   FRT (minimal): supports FLP-mediated excision but not integration (Turan and Bode, 2011) FLP recombinase from the Saccharomyces cerevisiae 2μ plasmid
   5933..5992    +  misc_RNA       gRNA scaffold (fragment): guide RNA scaffold for the Streptococcus pyogenes CRISPR/Cas9 system
   6024..6337    +  promoter       U6 promoter: RNA polymerase III promoter for mouse U6 snRNA (Das et al., 1988)
   6523..7182    -  CDS            deoC1: DEOC1_STAAN - Also known as dra. Experimental evidence at protein level: Swiss-Prot protein existence level 1. Catalyzes a reversible aldol reaction between acetaldehyde and D-glyceraldehyde 3-phosphate to generate 2-deoxy-D-ribose 5- phosphate. From Staphylococcus aureus (strain N315).
   8231..8306    +  misc_RNA       gRNA scaffold: guide RNA scaffold for the Streptococcus pyogenes CRISPR/Cas9 system
   8359..8476    +  misc_feature   cPPT/CTS: central polypurine tract and central termination sequence of HIV-1
   8535..9035    +  promoter       hPGK promoter: human phosphoglycerate kinase 1 promoter
   9049..9765    +  CDS            GFPhal: GFPhal is a fluorescent protein published in 2005, derived from Aequorea victoria.
   9775..10363   +  misc_feature   WPRE: woodchuck hepatitis virus posttranscriptional regulatory element
>Addgene plasmid #164560 | pXPR_220 | addgene full sequence | sequence record 330240 | Addgene NGS Result
TTTAAGACCAATGACTTACAAGGCAGCTGTAGATCTTAGCCACTTTTTAAAAGAAAAGGGGGGACTGGAA
GGGCTAATTCACTCCCAACGAAGACAAGATCTGCTTTTTGCTTGTACTGGGTCTCTCTGGTTAGACCAGA
TCTGAGCCTGGGAGCTCTCTGGCTAACTAGGGAACCCACTGCTTAAGCCTCAATAAAGCTTGCCTTGAGT
GCTTCAAGTAGTGTGTGCCCGTCTGTTGTGTGACTCTGGTAACTAGAGATCCCTCAGACCCTTTTAGTCA
GTGTGGAAAATCTCTAGCAGTACGTATAGTAGTTCATGTCATCTTATTATTCAGTATTTATAACTTGCAA
AGAAATGAATATCAGAGAGTGAGAGGAACTTGTTTATTGCAGCTTATAATGGTTACAAATAAAGCAATAG
CATCACAAATTTCACAAATAAAGCATTTTTTTCACTGCATTCTAGTTGTGGTTTGTCCAAACTCATCAAT
GTATCTTATCATGTCTGGCTCTAGCTATCCCGCCCCTAACTCCGCCCATCCCGCCCCTAACTCCGCCCAG
TTCCGCCCATTCTCCGCCCCATGGCTGACTAATTTTTTTTATTTATGCAGAGGCCGAGGCCGCCTCGGCC
TCTGAGCTATTCCAGAAGTAGTGAGGAGGCTTTTTTGGAGGCCTAGGGACGTACCCAATTCGCCCTATAG
TGAGTCGTATTACGCGCGCTCACTGGCCGTCGTTTTACAACGTCGTGACTGGGAAAACCCTGGCGTTACC
CAACTTAATCGCCTTGCAGCACATCCCCCTTTCGCCAGCTGGCGTAATAGCGAAGAGGCCCGCACCGATC
GCCCTTCCCAACAGTTGCGCAGCCTGAATGGCGAATGGG
[124 nt withheld, positions 880-1003]
C
[91 nt withheld, positions 1005-1095]
A
[49 nt withheld, positions 1097-1145]
CCTTTGACGTTGGAGTCCACGTTCTTT
[37 nt withheld, positions 1173-1209]
ACCCTATCTCGGTCTATTCTTTTGATTTATAAGGGATTTTGCCGATTTCGGCCTATTGGTTAAAAAATGA
GCTGATTTAACAAAAATTTAACGCGAATTTTAACAAAATATTAACGCTTACAATTTAGGTGGCACTTTTC
GGGGAAATGTGCGCGGAACCCCTATTTGTTTATTTTTCTAAATACATTCAAATATGTATCCGCTCATGAG
ACAATAACCCTGATAAATGCTTCAATAATATTGAAAAAGGAAGAGTATGAGTATTCAACATTTCCGTGTC
GCCCTTATTCCCTTTTTTGCGGCATTTTGCCTTCCTGTTTTTGCTCACCCAGAAACGCTGGTGAAAGTAA
AAGATGCTGAAGATCAGTTGGGTGCACGAGTGGGTTACATCGAACTGGATCTCAACAGCGGTAAGATCCT
TGAGAGTTTTCGCCCCGAAGAACGTTTTCCAATGATGAGCACTTTTAAAGTTCTGCTATGTGGCGCGGTA
TTATCCCGTATTGACGCCGGGCAAGAGCAACTCGGTCGCCGCATACACTATTCTCAGAATGACTTGGTTG
AGTACTCACCAGTCACAGAAAAGCATCTTACGGATGGCATGACAGTAAGAGAATTATGCAGTGCTGCCAT
AACCATGAGTGATAACACTGCGGCCAACTTACTTCTGACAACGATCGGAGGACCGAAGGAGCTAACCGCT
TTTTTGCACAACATGGGGGATCATGTAACTCGCCTTGATCGTTGGGAACCGGAGCTGAATGAAGCCATAC
CAAACGACGAGCGTGACACCACGATGCCTGTAGCAATGGCAACAACGTTGCGCAAACTATTAACTGGCGA
ACTACTTACTCTAGCTTCCCGGCAACAATTAATAGACTGGATGGAGGCGGATAAAGTTGCAGGACCACTT
CTGCGCTCGGCCCTTCCGGCTGGCTGGTTTATTGCTGATAAATCTGGAGCCGGTGAGCGTGGGTCTCGCG
GTATCATTGCAGCACTGGGGCCAGATGGTAAGCCCTCCCGTATCGTAGTTATCTACACGACGGGGAGTCA
GGCAACTATGGATGAACGAAATAGACAGATCGCTGAGATAGGTGCCTCACTGATTAAGCATTGGTAACTG
TCAGACCAAGTTTACTCATATATACTTTAGATTGATTTAAAACTTCATTTTTAATTTAAAAGGATCTAGG
TGAAGATCCTTTTTGATAATCTCATGACCAAAATCCCTTAACGTGAGTTTTCGTTCCACTGAGCGTCAGA
CCCCGTAGAAAAGATCAAAGGATCTTCTTGAGATCCTTTTTTTCTGCGCGTAATCTGCTGCTTGCAAACA
AAAAAACCACCGCTACCAGCGGTGGTTTGTTTGCCGGATCAAGAGCTACCAACTCTTTTTCCGAAGGTAA
CTGGCTTCAGCAGAGCGCAGATACCAAATACTGTTCTTCTAGTGTAGCCGTAGTTAGGCCACCACTTCAA
GAACTCTGTAGCACCGCCTACATACCTCGCTCTGCTAATCCTGTTACCAGTGGCTGCTGCCAGTGGCGAT
AAGTCGTGTCTTACCGGGTTGGACTCAAGACGATAGTTACCGGATAAGGCGCAGCGGTCGGGCTGAACGG
GGGGTTCGTGCACACAGCCCAGCTTGGAGCGAACGACCTACACCGAACTGAGATACCTACAGCGTGAGCT
ATGAGAAAGCGCCACGCTTCCCGAAGGGAGAAAGGCGGACAGGTATCCGGTAAGCGGCAGGGTCGGAACA
GGAGAGCGCACGAGGGAGCTTCCAGGGGGAAACGCCTGGTATCTTTATAGTCCTGTCGGGTTTCGCCACC
TCTGACTTGAGCGTCGATTTTTGTGATGCTCGTCAGGGGGGCGGAGCCTATGGAAAAACGCCAGCAACGC
GGCCTTTTTACGGTTCCTGGCCTTTTGCTGGCCTTTTGCTCACATGTTCTTTCCTGCGTTATCCCCTGAT
TCTGTGGATAACCGTATTACCGCCTTTGAGTGAGCTGATACCGCTCGCCGCAGCCGAACGACCGAGCGCA
GCGAGTCAGTGAGCGAGGAAGCGGAAGAGCGCCCAATACGCAAACCGCCTCTCCCCGCGCGTTGGCCGAT
TCATTAATGCAGCTGGCACGACAGGTTTCCCGACTGGAAAGCGGGCAGTGAGCGCAACGCAATTAATGTG
AGTTAGCTCACTCATTAGGCACCCCAGGCTTTACACTTTATGCTTCCGGCTCGTATGTTGTGTGGAATTG
TGAGCGGATAACAATTTCACACAGGAAACAGCTATGACCATGATTACGCCAAGCGCGCAATTAACCCTCA
CTAAAGGGAACAAAAGCTGGAGCTGCAAGCTTAATGTAGTCTTATGCAATACTCTTGTAGTCTTGCAACA
TGGTAACGATGAGTTAGCAACATGCCTTACAAGGAGAGAAAAAGCACCGTGCATGCCGATTGGTGGAAGT
AAGGTGGTACGATCGTGCCTTATTAGGAAGGCAACAGACGGGTCTGACATGGATTGGACGAACCACTGAA
TTGCCGCATTGCAGAGATATTGTATTTAAGTGCCTAGCTCGATACATAAACGGGTCTCTCTGGTTAGACC
AGATCTGAGCCTGGGAGCTCTCTGGCTAACTAGGGAACCCACTGCTTAAGCCTCAATAAAGCTTGCCTTG
AGTGCTTCAAGTAGTGTGTGCCCGTCTGTTGTGTGACTCTGGTAACTAGAGATCCCTCAGACCCTTTTAG
TCAGTGTGGAAAATCTCTAGCAGTGGCGCCCGAACAGGGACTTGAAAGCGAAAGGGAAACCAGAGGAGCT
CTCTCGACGCAGGACTCGGCTTGCTGAAGCGCGCACGGCAAGAGGCGAGGGGCGGCGACTGGTGAGTACG
CCAAAAATTTTGACTAGCGGAGGCTAGAAGGAGAGAGATGGGTGCGAGAGCGTCAGTATTAAGCGGGGGA
GAATTAGATCGCGATGGGAAAAAATTCGGTTAAGGCCAGGGGGAAAGAAAAAATATAAATTAAAACATAT
AGTATGGGCAAGCAGGGAGCTAGAACGATTCGCAGTTAATCCTGGCCTGTTAGAAACATCAGAAGGCTGT
AGACAAATACTGGGACAGCTACAACCATCCCTTCAGACAGGATCAGAAGAACTTAGATCATTATATAATA
CAGTAGCAACCCTCTATTGTGTGCATCAAAGGATAGAGATAAAAGACACCAAGGAAGCTTTAGACAAGAT
AGAGGAAGAGCAAAACAAAAGTAAGACCACCGCACAGCAAGCGGCCGCTGATCTTCAGACCTGGAGGAGG
AGATATGAGGGACAATTGGAGAAGTGAATTATATAAATATAAAGTAGTAAAAATTGAACCATTAGGAGTA
GCACCCACCAAGGCAAAGAGAAGAGTGGTGCAGAGAGAAAAAAGAGCAGTGGGAATAGGAGCTTTGTTCC
TTGGGTTCTTGGGAGCAGCAGGAAGCACTATGGGCGCAGCGTCAATGACGCTGACGGTACAGGCCAGACA
ATTATTGTCTGGTATAGTGCAGCAGCAGAACAATTTGCTGAGGGCTATTGAGGCGCAACAGCATCTGTTG
CAACTCACAGTCTGGGGCATCAAGCAGCTCCAGGCAAGAATCCTGGCTGTGGAAAGATACCTAAAGGATC
AACAGCTCCTGGGGATTTGGGGTTGCTCTGGAAAACTCATTTGCACCACTGCTGTGCCTTGGAATGCTAG
TTGGAGTAATAAATCTCTGGAACAGATTTGGAATCACACGACCTGGATGGAGTGGGACAGAGAAATTAAC
AATTACACAAGCTTAATACACTCCTTAATTGAAGAATCGCAAAACCAGCAAGAAAAGAATGAACAAGAAT
TATTGGAATTAGATAAATGGGCAAGTTTGTGGAATTGGTTTAACATAACAAATTGGCTGTGGTATATAAA
ATTATTCATAATGATAGTAGGAGGCTTGGTAGGTTTAAGAATAGTTTTTGCTGTACTTTCTATAGTGAAT
AGAGTTAGGCAGGGATATTCACCATTATCGTTTCAGACCCACCTCCCAACCCCGAGGGGACCCAGAGAGG
GCCTATTTCCCATGATTCCTTCATATTTGCATATACGATACAAGGCTGTTAGAGAGATAATTAGAATTAA
TTTGACTGTAAACACAAAGATATTAGTACAAAATACGTGACGTAGAAAGTAATAATTTCTTGGGTAGTTT
GCAGTTTTAAAATTATGTTTTAAAATGGACTATCATATGCTTACCGTAACTTGAAAGTATTTCGATTTCT
TGGCTTTATATATCTTGTGGAAAGGACGAAACACCGGAGACGGACGTCTCTGTTTCAGAGCTACAGCAGA
AGTTCCTATTCTCTAGAAAGTATAGGAACTTCTTTTTTCGGTAAGGGGAGTAAACCGCGCGAATTACAGT
TGCGACGTCACGATCAAATCTGGCAGATCGGGTTTACAGGCCAGGACTGGACAGGTCATTTGCGGTCCAC
GTGACGACTACTCAGCGTCAGTTATGAGAGAGCATGTTCCAAAACGGGAGCATAGCAGAGGCAAGCACAA
TGGTCCTCGTGTCTGGGGGTCGCCTGAGTGGGACCATTTTGGATCGAGCGTAGTAATGAGGTTCCCACGT
GAGCAGCACGCGATGACGGGTCAACCCACGAATGAACGGTGGACAGTACGGTGAACTCTTTTTTGAAGTT
CCTATTCTCTAGAAAGTATAGGAACTTCTGCTGTAGCAAGTTGAAATAAGGCTAGTCCGTTATCAACTTG
AAAAAGTGGCACCGAGTCGGTGCTTTTTTGTACTGAGTCGCCCAGTCTCAGATAGATCCGACGCCGCCAT
CTCTAGGCCCGCGCCGGCCCCCTCGCACAGACTTGTGGGAGAAGCTCGGCTACTCCCCTGCCCCGGTTAA
TTTGCATATAATATTTCCTAGTAACTATAGAGGCTTAATGTGCGATAAAAGACAGATAATCTGTTCTTTT
TAATACTAGCTACATTTTACATGATAGGCTTGGATTTCTATAAGAGATACAAATACTAAATTATTATTTT
AAAAAACAGCACAAAAGGAAACTCACCCTAACTGTAAAGTAATTGTGTGTTTTGAGACTATAAATATCCC
TTGGAGAAAAGCCTTGTTTGAGTTGCAGGTGGTGTTGTAAATGAGCACACAAAATACACATGCTAAAATA
TTATATTCTATGACCTTTATAAAATCAACCAAAATCTTCTTTTTAATAACTTTAGTATCAATAATTAGAA
TTTTTATGTTCCTTTTTGCAAACTTTTAATAAAAATGAGCAAAATAAAAAAACGCTAGTTTTAGTAACTC
GCGTTGTTTTCTTCACCTTTAATAATAGCTACTCCACCACTTGTTCCTAAGCGGTCAGCTCCTGCTTCAA
TCATTTTTTGAGCATCTTCAAATGTTCTAACTCCACCAGCTGCTTTAACTAAAGCATTGTCTTTAACAAC
TGACTTCATTAGTTTAACATCTTCAAATGTTGCACCTGATTTTGAAAATCCTGTTGATGTTTTAACAAAT
TCTAATCCAGCTTCAACAGCTATTTCACAAGCTTTCATGATTTCTTCTTTTGTTAATAAACAATTTTCCA
TAATACATTTAACAACATGTGATCCAGCTGCTTTTTTTACAGCTTTCATGTCTTCTAAAACTAATTCATA
ATTTTTGTCTTTTAATGCACCAATATTTAATACCATATCAATTTCTGTTGCACCATCTTTAATTGCTTCA
GAAACTTCGAATGCTTTTGTAGCTGTTGTGCATGCACCTAGAGGAAAACCTACAACATTTGTTATTCCTA
CATTTGTGCCTTTTAATAATTCTTTACAATAGCTTGTTCAATATGAATTAACACAAACTGTTGCAAAATC
AAATTCAATTGCTTCATCACATAATTGTTTAATTTCAGCTTTCGTAGCATCTTGTTTTAATAATGTGTGA
TCTATATATTTGTTTAGTTTCATTTTTTCTCCTATATATTCATTTTTAATTTTAATTCTTTAATAATTTC
GTCTACTTTAACTTTAGCGTTTTGAACAGATTCACCAACACCTATAAAATAAATTTTTAGTTTAGGTTCA
GTTCCACTTGGGCGAACAGCAAATCATGACTTATCTTCTAAATAAAATTTTAGTAAGTCTTGTCCTGGCA
TATTATACATTCCATCGATGTAGTCTTCAACATTAACAACTTTAAGTCCAGCAATTTGAGTTAAGGGTGT
TGCTCTCAATGATTTCATTAATGGTTCAATTTTTAATTTCTTTTCTTCTGGTTTAAAATTCAAGTTTAAA
GTGAAAGTGTAATATGCACCCATTTCTTTAAATAAATCTTCTAAATAGTCTACTAATGTTTTATTTTGTT
TTTTATAAAATCAAGCAGCCTCTGCTATTAATATAGAAGCTTGTATTCCATCTTTATCTCTAGCTGAGTC
ATCAATTACATATCCATAACTTTCTTCATAAGCAAAAACAAAATTTAATCCGTTATCTTCTTCTTTAGCA
ATTTCTCTACCCATTCATTTAAATCCAGTTAAAGTTTTTACAATATTAACTCCATATTTTTCATGAGCGA
TTCTATCACCCAAATCACTTGTTACAAAACTTGAATATAGAGCCGGATTTTTTGGAATGCTATTTAAGCG
TTTTAGATTTGATAATTTTCAATCAATTAAAATTGGTCCTGTTTGATTTCCATCTAATCTTACAAAATGA
CCATCATGTTTTATTGCCATTCCAAATCTGTCAGCATCTGGGTCATTCATAATAATAATATCTGCATCAT
GTTTAATACCATATTCAAGCGGTATTTTTCATGCAGGATCAAATTCTGGATTTGGATTTACAACATTTTT
AAATGTTTCATCTTCAAATGCATGCTCTTCAACCTCAATAACGTTATATCCTGATTCACGTAATATTTTT
GGGGTAAATTTAGTTCCTGTTCCATTAACTGCGCTAAAAATAATTTTTAAATCTTTTTTAGCTTCTTGCT
CTTTTTTGTATACCTGCGATTGTTTTAGAGCTAGAAATAGCAAGTTAAAATAAGGCTAGTCCGTTATCAA
CTTGAAAAAGTGGCACCGAGTCGGTGCTTTTTTATGCGGAATTCTCGACCTCGAGACAAATGGCAGTATT
CATCCACAATTTTAAAAGAAAAGGGGGGATTGGGGGGTACAGTGCAGGGGAAAGAATAGTAGACATAATA
GCAACAGACATACAAACTAAAGAATTACAAAAACAAATTACAAAAATTCAAAATTTTCGGGTTTATTACA
GGGACAGCAGAGATCCACTTTGGCCGCGGCTCGAGGGGGCCCGGGTTGCGCCTTTTCCAAGGCAGCCCTG
GGTTTGCGCAGGGACGCGGCTGCTCTGGGCGTGGTTCCGGGAAACGCAGCGGCGCCGACCCTGGGTCTCG
CACATTCTTCACGTCCGTTCGCAGCGTCACCCGGATCTTCGCCGCTACCCTTGTGGGCCCCCCGGCGACG
CTTCCTGCTCCGCCCCTAAGTCGGGAAGGTTCCTTGCGGTTCGCGGCGTGCCGGACGTGACAAACGGAAG
CCGCACATCTCACTAGTACCCTCGCAGACGGACAGCGCCAGGGAGCAATGGCAGCGCGCCGACCGCGATG
GGCTGTGGCCAATAGCGGCTGCTCAGCAGGGCGCGCCGAGAGCAGCGGCCGGGAAGGGGCGGTGCGGGAG
GCGGGGTGTGGGGCGGTAGTGTGGGCCCTGTTCCTGCCCGCGCGGTGTTCCGCATTCTGCAAGCCTCCGG
AGCGCACGTCGGCAGTCGGCTCCCTCGTTGACCGAATCACCGACCTCTCTCCCCAGGGGATCCGCCACCA
TGGTCTCCAAAGGCGAGGAGCTGTTTACAGGCGTTGTTCCTATTTTGGTGGAGTTGGATGGAGATGTCAA
CGGGCATAAATTCAGCGTTAGTGGGGAGGGTGAGGGAGATGCTACTTATGGGAAACTCACCCTCAAATTT
ATCTGCACTACTGGCAAGCTTCCCGTCCCTTGGCCTACCCTGGTAACTACATTTTCCTATGGTGTACAGT
GCTTCTCCAGATACCCAGATCACATGAAGCAACATGATTTCTTTAAGTCTGCCATGCCAGAGGGATACGT
TCAGGAACGCACCATTTCATTCAAGGACGACGGAAACTATAAGACTCGCGCAGAGGTAAAGTTCGAGGGA
GATACACTCGTAAACAGGATCGAACTGAAGGGGATAGATTTTAAGGAGGACGGTAATATACTCGGGCATA
AACTCGAGTATAACTACAACTCCCATAACGTCTATATTACCGCCGATAAACAGAAGAACGGCATTAAGGC
CAATTTCAAAATAAGACACAATATCGAGGATGGTTCTGTGCAACTGGCAGATCATTACCAACAGAATACT
CCTATAGGAGATGGGCCAGTCCTCCTGCCAGACAATCATTACTTGTTCATCCAGTCCGCATTGTCTAAAG
ATCCTAACGAGAAACGGGACCATATGGTATTGCTCGAATTTGTCACTGCCGCAGGAATAACACATGGTAT
GGATGAGCTCTATAAGTAACGTACGAATCAACCTCTGGATTACAAAATTTGTGAAAGATTGACTGGTATT
CTTAACTATGTTGCTCCTTTTACGCTATGTGGATACGCTGCTTTAATGCCTTTGTATCATGCTATTGCTT
CCCGTATGGCTTTCATTTTCTCCTCCTTGTATAAATCCTGGTTGCTGTCTCTTTATGAGGAGTTGTGGCC
CGTTGTCAGGCAACGTGGCGTGGTGTGCACTGTGTTTGCTGACGCAACCCCCACTGGTTGGGGCATTGCC
ACCACCTGTCAGCTCCTTTCCGGGACTTTCGCTTTCCCCCTCCCTATTGCCACGGCGGAACTCATCGCCG
CCTGCCTTGCCCGCTGCTGGACAGGGGCTCGGCTGTTGGGCACTGACAATTCCGTGGTGTTGTCGGGGAA
ATCATCGTCCTTTCCTTGGCTGCTCGCCTGTGTTGCCACCTGGATTCTGCGCGGGACGTCCTTCTGCTAC
GTCCCTTCGGCCCTCAATCCAGCGGACCTTCCTTCCCGCGGCCTGCTGCCGGCTCTGCGGCCTCTTCCGC
GTCTTTGCCTTCGCCCTCAGACGAGTCGGATCTCCCTTTGGGCCGCCTCCCCGCGTCGAC
